>Addgene plasmid #203647 | VSVG-mCherry-RUSH | addgene full sequence | sequence record 402543 | Addgene NGS Result
CAAGCAGCAGATTACGCGCAGAAAAAAAGGATCTCAAGAAGATCCTTTGATCTTTTCTACGGGGTCTGAC
GCTCAGTGGAACGAAAACTCACGTTAAGGGATTTTGGTCATGAGATTATCAAAAAGGATCTTCACCTAGA
TCCTTTTAAATTAAAAATGAAGTTTTAAATCAATCTAAAGTATATATGAGTAAACTTGGTCTGACAGTTA
CCAATGCTTAATCAGTGAGGCACCTATCTCAGCGATCTGTCTATTTCGTTCATCCATAGTTGCCTGACTC
CCCGTCGTGTAGATAACTACGATACGGGAGGGCTTACCATCTGGCCCCAGTGCTGCAATGATACCGCGAG
ACCCACGCTCACCGGCTCCAGATTTATCAGCAATAAACCAGCCAGCCGGAAGGGCCGAGCGCAGAAGTGG
TCCTGCAACTTTATCCGCCTCCATCCAGTCTATTAATTGTTGCCGGGAAGCTAGAGTAAGTAGTTCGCCA
GTTAATAGTTTGCGCAACGTTGTTGCCATTGCTACAGGCATCGTGGTGTCACGCTCGTCGTTTGGTATGG
CTTCATTCAGCTCCGGTTCCCAACGATCAAGGCGAGTTACATGATCCCCCATGTTGTGCAAAAAAGCGGT
TAGCTCCTTCGGTCCTCCGATCGTTGTCAGAAGTAAGTTGGCCGCAGTGTTATCACTCATGGTTATGGCA
GCACTGCATAATTCTCTTACTGTCATGCCATCCGTAAGATGCTTTTCTGTGACTGGTGAGTACTCAACCA
AGTCATTCTGAGAATAGTGTATGCGGCGACCGAGTTGCTCTTGCCCGGCGTCAATACGGGATAATACCGC
GCCACATAGCAGAACTTTAAAAGTGCTCATCATTGGAAAACGTTCTTCGGGGCGAAAACTCTCAAGGATC
TTACCGCTGTTGAGATCCAGTTCGATGTAACCCACTCGTGCACCCAACTGATCTTCAGCATCTTTTACTT
TCACCAGCGTTTCTGGGTGAGCAAAAACAGGAAGGCAAAATGCCGCAAAAAAGGGAATAAGGGCGACACG
GAAATGTTGAATACTCATACTCTTCCTTTTTCAATATTATTGAAGCATTTATCAGGGTTATTGTCTCATG
AGCGGATACATATTTGAATGTATTTAGAAAAATAAACAAATAGGGGTTCCGCGCACATTTCCCCGAAAAG
TGCCACCTGACGTCGACGGATCGGGAGATCTCCCGATCCCCTATGGTGCACTCTCAGTACAATCTGCTCT
GATGCCGCATAGTTAAGCCAGTATCTGCTCCCTGCTTGTGTGTTGGAGGTCGCTGAGTAGTGCGCGAGCA
AAATTTAAGCTACAACAAGGCAAGGCTTGACCGACAATTGCATGAAGAATCTGCTTAGGGTTAGGCGTTT
TGCGCTGCTTCGCGATGTACGGGCCAGATATACGCGTTGACATTGATTATTGACTAGTTATTAATAGTAA
TCAATTACGGGGTCATTAGTTCATAGCCCATATATGGAGTTCCGCGTTACATAACTTACGGTAAATGGCC
CGCCTGGCTGACCGCCCAACGACCCCCGCCCATTGACGTCAATAATGACGTATGTTCCCATAGTAACGCC
AATAGGGACTTTCCATTGACGTCAATGGGTGGAGTATTTACGGTAAACTGCCCACTTGGCAGTACATCAA
GTGTATCATATGCCAAGTACGCCCCCTATTGACGTCAATGACGGTAAATGGCCCGCCTGGCATTATGCCC
AGTACATGACCTTATGGGACTTTCCTACTTGGCAGTACATCTACGTATTAGTCATCGCTATTACCATGGT
GATGCGGTTTTGGCAGTACATCAATGGGCGTGGATAGCGGTTTGACTCACGGGGATTTCCAAGTCTCCAC
CCCATTGACGTCAATGGGAGTTTGTTTTGGCACCAAAATCAACGGGACTTTCCAAAATGTCGTAACAACT
CCGCCCCATTGACGCAAATGGGCGGTAGGCGTGTACGGTGGGAGGTCTATATAAGCAGAGCTCTCTGGCT
AACTAGAGAACCCACTGCTTACTGGCTTATCGAAATTAATACGACTCACTATAGGGAGACCCAAGCTTGG
TACCGAGCTCGGATCGATATCTGCGGCCTAGCTAGCGCTTAAGGCCTGTTAACCGGTATGGATGTATGCG
TCCGTCTTGCCCTGTGGCTCCTCTGGGGACTCCTCCTGCACCAGGGCCAGAGCCTCAGCCATAGTCACAG
TGAGAAGGCGACAGGAACCAGCTCGGGCGCCGGTTTAAACGACCCTAGCAAAGACTCAAAAGCTCAGGTG
TCCGCTGCCGAGGCTGGCATTACTGGAACATGGTACAATCAGCTCGGGAGCACCTTTATTGTGACTGCTG
GAGCCGATGGAGCCCTCACCGGAACATACGAATCTGCTGTGGGAAACGCCGAATCACGGTACGTCCTCAC
TGGCCGATACGATAGTGCCCCTGCCACCGACGGATCTGGGACTGCCCTGGGATGGACTGTCGCTTGGAAA
AACAACTACCGGAATGCTCATTCTGCCACAACATGGAGTGGACAGTACGTGGGAGGCGCTGAGGCTAGAA
TCAATACACAGTGGCTGCTCACATCTGGCACAACCGAGGCAAATGCTTGGAAATCCACCCTGGTGGGACA
TGACACATTCACCAAAGTGAAACCCTCCGCCGCTTCAATCGATGCCGCCAAAAAAGCCGGAGTCAACAAC
GGCAATCCTCTGGATGCCGTCCAGCAGCTCGGACCGAAAGATGAACTGTGAGCGGCCGCATAGATAACTG
ATCCAGTGTGCTGGAATTAATTCGCTGTCTGCGAGGGCCAGCTGTTGGGGTGAGTACTCCCTCTCAAAAG
CGGGCATGACTTCTGCGCTAAGATTGTCAGTTTCCAAAAACGAGGAGGATTTGATATTCACCTGGCCCGC
GGTGATGCCTTTGAGGGTGGCCGCGTCCATCTGGTCAGAAAAGACAATCTTTTTGTTGTCAAGCTTGAGG
TGTGGCAGGCTTGAGATCTGGCCATACACTTGAGTGACAATGACATCCACTTTGCCTTTCTCTCCACAGG
TGTCCACTCCCAGGTCCAACTGCAGGTCGAGCATGCATCTAGGGCGGCCAATTCCGCCCCTCYCCCCCCC
CCCCTCTCCCTCCCCCCCCCCTAACGTTACTGGCCGAAGCCGCTTGGAATAAGGCCGGTGTGCGTTTGTC
TATATGTTATTTTCCACCATATTGCCGTCTTTTGGCAATGTGAGGGCCCGGAAACCTGGCCCTGTCTTCT
TGACGAGCATTCCTAGGGGTCTTTCCCCTCTCGCCAAAGGAATGCAAGGTCTGTTGAATGTCGTGAAGGA
AGCAGTTCCTCTGGAAGCTTCTTGAAGACAAACAACGTCTGTAGCGACCCTTTGCAGGCAGCGGAACCCC
CCACCTGGCGACAGGTGCCTCTGCGGCCAAAAGCCACGTGTATAAGATACACCTGCAAAGGCGGCACAAC
CCCAGTGCCACGTTGTGAGTTGGATAGTTGTGGAAAGAGTCAAATGGCTCTCCTCAAGCGTATTCAACAA
GGGGCTGAAGGATGCCCAGAAGGTACCCCATTGTATGGGATCTGATCTGGGGCCTCGGTGCACATGCTTT
ACATGTGTTTAGTCGAGGTTAAAAAAACGTCTAGGCCCCCCGAACCACGGGGACGTGGTTTTCCTTTGAA
AAACACGATGATAAGCTTGCCACAACCCGGGAGGCGCGCCATGTACAGGATGCAACTCCTGTCTTGCATT
GCACTAAGTCTTGCACTTGTCACGAATTCCGACGAGAAGACCACTGGTTGGCGAGGTGGACACGTTGTTG
AAGGACTGGCTGGGGAACTTGAACAACTTCGTGCACGACTGGAGCATCACCCACAAGGTCAACGTGAACC
ACCTGCAGGTGTGAGCAAGGGCGAGGAGGATAACATGGCCATCATCAAGGAGTTCATGCGCTTCAAGGTG
CACATGGAGGGCTCCGTGAACGGCCACGAGTTCGAGATCGAGGGCGAGGGCGAGGGCCGCCCCTACGAGG
GCACCCAGACCGCCAAGCTGAAGGTGACCAAGGGTGGCCCCCTGCCCTTCGCCTGGGACATCCTGTCCCC
TCAGTTCATGTACGGCTCCAAGGCCTACGTGAAGCACCCCGCCGACATCCCCGACTACTTGAAGCTGTCC
TTCCCCGAGGGCTTCAAGTGGGAGCGCGTGATGAACTTCGAGGACGGCGGCGTGGTGACCGTGACCCAGG
ACTCCTCCCTACAGGACGGCGAGTTCATCTACAAGGTGAAGCTGCGCGGCACCAACTTCCCCTCCGACGG
CCCCGTAATGCAGAAGAAGACCATGGGCTGGGAGGCCTCCTCCGAGCGGATGTACCCCGAGGACGGCGCC
CTGAAGGGCGAGATCAAGCAGAGGCTGAAGCTGAAGGACGGCGGCCACTACGACGCTGAGGTCAAGACCA
CCTACAAGGCCAAGAAGCCCGTGCAGCTGCCCGGCGCCTACAACGTCAACATCAAGTTGGACATCACCTC
CCACAACGAGGACTACACCATCGTGGAACAGTACGAACGCGCCGAGGGCCGCCACTCCACCGGCGGCATG
GACGAGCTGTACAAGGGCCGGCCAGAC
[1296 nt withheld, positions 4648-5943]
AATCCAATCGAGCTTGTAGAAGGTTGGTTCAGTAGTTGGAAAAGCTCTATTGCCTCTTTTTTCTTTATCA
TAGGGTTAATCATTGGACTATTCTTGGTTCTCCGAGTTGGTATCCATCTTTGCATTAAATTAAAGCACAC
CAAGAAAAGACAGATTTATACAGACATAGAGATGAACCGACTTGGAAAGTAGGGCCTCGAGGGCCAATTA
ATTAACTCTAGATAACTGATCATAATCAGCCATACCACATTTGTAGAGGTTTTACTTGCTTTAAAAAACC
TCCCACACCTCCCCCTGAACCTGAAACATAAAATGAATGCAATTGTTGTTGTTAACTTGTTTATTGCAGC
TTATAATGGTTACAAATAAAGCAATAGCATCACAAATTTCACAAATAAAGCATTTTTTTCACTGCATTCT
AGTTGTGGTTTGTCCAAACTCATCAATGTATCTTAACGCGTCGAGTGCATTCTAGTTGTGGTTTGTCCAA
ACTCATCAATGTATCTTATCATGTCTGTATACCGTCGACCTCTAGCTAGAGCTTGGCGTAATCATGGTCA
TAGCTGTTTCCTGTGTGAAATTGTTATCCGCTCACAATTCCACACAACATACGAGCCGGAAGCATAAAGT
GTAAAGCCTGGGGTGCCTAATGAGTGAGCTAACTCACATTAATTGCGTTGCGCTCACTGCCCGCTTTCCA
GTCGGGAAACCTGTCGTGCCAGCTGCATTAATGAATCGGCCAACGCGCGGGGAGAGGCGGTTTGCGTATT
GGGCGCTCTTCCGCTTCCTCGCTCACTGACTCGCTGCGCTCGGTCGTTCGGCTGCGGCGAGCGGTATCAG
CTCACTCAAAGGCGGTAATACGGTTATCCACAGAATCAGGGGATAACGCAGGAAAGAACATGTGAGCAAA
AGGCCAGCAAAAGGCCAGGAACCGTAAAAAGGCCGCGTTGCTGGCGTTTTTCCATAGGCTCCGCCCCCCT
GACGAGCATCACAAAAATCGACGCTCAAGTCAGAGGTGGCGAAACCCGACAGGACTATAAAGATACCAGG
CGTTTCCCCCTGGAAGCTCCCTCGTGCGCTCTCCTGTTCCGACCCTGCCGCTTACCGGATACCTGTCCGC
CTTTCTCCCTTCGGGAAGCGTGGCGCTTTCTCATAGCTCACGCTGTAGGTATCTCAGTTCGGTGTAGGTC
GTTCGCTCCAAGCTGGGCTGTGTGCACGAACCCCCCGTTCAGCCCGACCGCTGCGCCTTATCCGGTAACT
ATCGTCTTGAGTCCAACCCGGTAAGACACGACTTATCGCCACTGGCAGCAGCCACTGGTAACAGGATTAG
CAGAGCGAGGTATGTAGGCGGTGCTACAGAGTTCTTGAAGTGGTGGCCTAACTACGGCTACACTAGAAGA
ACAGTATTTGGTATCTGCGCTCTGCTGAAGCCAGTTACCTTCGGAAAAAGAGTTGGTAGCTCTTGATCCG
GCAAACAAACCACCGCTGGTAGCGGTGGTTTTTTTGTTTG
Features (pLannotate 1.2.2; 22 found; start..end, strand, type, name):
    208..1068    -  CDS            AmpR: β-lactamase; bla; confers resistance to ampicillin, carbenicillin, and related antibiotics
   1069..1173    -  promoter       AmpR promoter: bla
   1232..1284    -  misc_feature   bom (fragment): basis of mobility region from pBR322
   1439..1818    +  enhancer       CMV enhancer: human cytomegalovirus immediate early enhancer
   1819..2022    +  promoter       CMV promoter: human cytomegalovirus (CMV) immediate early promoter
   2018..2051    +  LTR            5' LTR (truncated) (fragment): truncated 5' long terminal repeat (LTR) from HIV-1
   2067..2085    +  promoter       T7 promoter: promoter for bacteriophage T7 RNA polymerase
   2158..2271    +  CDS            STIM1 (fragment): STIM1_HUMAN - Also known as GOK From Homo sapiens (Human).
   2257..2757    +  CDS            SAV_STRAV (fragment): Experimental evidence at protein level: Swiss-Prot protein existence level 1. The biological function of streptavidin is not known. Forms a strong non-covalent specific complex with biotin (one molecule of biotin per subunit of streptavidin). From Streptomyces avidinii.
   2850..3079    +  intron         chimeric intron: chimera between introns from adenovirus and immunoglobulin heavy chain genes
   3262..3724    +  misc_feature   IRES: internal ribosome entry site (IRES) of the encephalomyocarditis virus (EMCV)
   3751..3809    +  sig_peptide    IL-2 signal sequence: human interleukin-2 signal sequence
   3931..4635    +  CDS            mCherry: mCherry is a basic (constitutively fluorescent) red fluorescent protein published in 2004, derived from Discosoma sp.. It is reported to be a very rapidly-maturing monomer with low acid sensitivity.
   4647..6134    +  CDS            VSV-G (sequence partly withheld): vesicular stomatitis virus G glycoprotein Indiana strain
   6170..6254    +  CDS            large T antigen (fragment): large T antigen from SV40 (simian virus 40)
   6277..6398    +  polyA_signal   SV40 poly(A) signal: SV40 polyadenylation signal
   6409..6460    +  polyA_signal   SV40 poly(A) signal (fragment): SV40 polyadenylation signal
   6524..6540    -  protein_bind   lac operator: The lac repressor binds to the lac operator to inhibit transcription in E. coli. This inhibition can be relieved by adding lactose or isopropyl-β-D-thiogalactopyranoside (IPTG). lac repressor encoded by lacI
   6548..6578    -  promoter       lac promoter: promoter for the E. coli lac operon
   6593..6614    -  protein_bind   CAP binding site: CAP binding activates transcription in the presence of cAMP. E. coli catabolite activator protein
   6627..6719    -  CDS            lacI (fragment): lac repressor; lacI; The lac repressor binds to the lac operator to inhibit transcription in E. coli. This inhibition can be relieved by adding lactose or isopropyl-β-D-thiogalactopyranoside (IPTG).
   6902..37      -  rep_origin     ori (across the origin): high-copy-number ColE1/pMB1/pBR322/pUC origin of replication
