[The description below was written by a language model from this plasmid's Addgene catalogue record and pLannotate feature annotations shown in this document.]
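Description:
VSVG-mCherry-RUSH is a mammalian expression plasmid built on the original bicistronic RUSH (retention using selective hooks) vector, carrying both the "hook" and the fluorescent "cargo" needed to synchronize secretory transport of the vesicular stomatitis virus (Indiana strain) G glycoprotein. It is propagated in E. coli through a high-copy ColE1/pUC-type origin and selected with ampicillin via the β-lactamase gene. No mammalian selection marker is annotated, which is consistent with transient transfection. The catalogue lists a size of 6,721 bp, whereas the sequenced record behind the feature table is 7,453 nt; the record does not explain this difference.

A single transcript is driven by the CMV enhancer/promoter and terminated by an SV40 polyadenylation signal. The first cistron encodes the hook: streptavidin preceded by a short fragment annotated as STIM1, probably serving as a signal sequence, and, according to the stated purpose, carrying a KDEL ER-retention motif (not separately annotated). A chimeric intron and an EMCV IRES follow, allowing translation of the second cistron: an IL-2 signal sequence, then mCherry fused to the N-terminus of VSV-G. The streptavidin-binding peptide (SBP) named in the purpose is not annotated, but presumably lies in the gap between the signal peptide and mCherry.

In RUSH, the SBP-tagged cargo is held in the ER by binding to the streptavidin-KDEL hook. Adding biotin displaces the SBP and releases a synchronous wave of cargo. This lets mCherry-VSV-G be followed by live imaging from the ER through the Golgi toward the cell surface. The associated study examined how cargoes are sorted in the Golgi complex and exported in distinct transport carriers.
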