Addgene plasmid #203647: VSVG-mCherry-RUSH
Purpose: RUSH cargo: Str-KDEL_IRES_SBP-mCherry-VSVG
Depositing lab: Juan Bonifacino. Depositing organization: National Institute of Child Health and Human Development (NICHD). Publication: Segregation in the Golgi complex precedes export of endolysosomal proteins in distinct transport carriers. Chen Y, Gershlick DC, Park SY, Bonifacino JS. J Cell Biol. 2017 Dec 4;216(12):4141-4151. doi: 10.1083/jcb.201707172. Epub 2017 Oct 4. PubMed 28978644.
Backbone
  Vector backbone: Original RUSH construct (gift of F. Perezand G. Boncompain, Curie Institute; Boncompain et al., 2012, Nature Methods)
  Total vector size (bp): 6721
  Vector type: Mammalian Expression
Growth in bacteria
  Bacterial resistance: Ampicillin, 100 μg/mL
  Growth temperature: 37°C
  Growth strain: DH5alpha
  Copy number: Unknown
Gene/Insert
  Gene/Insert name: VSVG (alt name: Vesicular stomatitus virus G protein)
  Species: Vesicular stomatitis Indiana virus
  Insert size (bp): 1488
  GenBank ID: NC_001560.1
  Promoter: CMV
  Tag / fusion protein: mCherry (N terminal on insert)
  Cloning method: Gibson Cloning
  Sequencing primers: 5′ CGCAAATGGGCGGTAGGCGTG
Terms and licenses: Academic/Nonprofit Terms; Industry Terms: Not Available to Industry
How to cite: VSVG-mCherry-RUSH was a gift from Juan Bonifacino (Addgene plasmid # 203647 ; http://n2t.net/addgene:203647 ; RRID:Addgene_203647)
